>Addgene plasmid #186009 | NSP15-1x-BioID2 pBabe-puro (SARS-CoV-2) | addgene full sequence | sequence record 364423 | Addgene NGS Result
CTGCAGCCTGAATATGGGCCAAACAGGATATCTGTGGTAAGCAGTTCCTGCCCCGGCTCAGGGCCAAGAA
CAGATGGAACAGCTGAATATGGGCCAAACAGGATATCTGTGGTAAGCAGTTCCTGCCCCGGCTCAGGGCC
AAGAACAGATGGTCCCCAGATGCGGTCCAGCCCTCAGCAGTTTCTAGAGAACCATCAGATGTTTCCAGGG
TGCCCCAAGGACCTGAAATGACCCTGTGCCTTATTTGAACTAACCAATCAGTTCGCTTCTCGCTTCTGTT
CGCGCGCTTCTGCTCCCCGAGCTCAATAAAAGAGCCCACAACCCCTCACTCGGGGCGCCAGTCCTCCGAT
TGACTGAGTCGCCCGGGTACCCGTGTATCCAATAAACCCTCTTGCAGTTGCATCCGACTTGTGGTCTCGC
TGTTCCTTGGGAGGGTCTCCTCTGAGTGATTGACTACCCGTCAGCGGGGGTCTTTCATTTGGGGGCTCGT
CCGGGATCGGGAGACCCCTGCCCAGGGACCACCGACCCACCACCGGGAGGCAAGCTGGCCAGCAACTTAT
CTGTGTCTGTCCGATTGTCTAGTGTCTATGACTGATTTTATGCGCCTGCGTCGGTACTAGTTAGCTAACT
AGCTCTGTATCTGGCGGACCCGTGGTGGAACTGACGAGTTCTGAACACCCGGCCGCAACCCTGGGAGACG
TCCCAGGGACTTTGGGGGCCGTTTTTGTGGCCCGACCTGAGGAAGGGAGTCGATGTGGAATCCGACCCCG
TCAGGATATGTGGTTCTGGTAGGAGACGAGAACCTAAAACAGTTCCCGCCTCCGTCTGAATTTTTGCTTT
CGGTTTGGAACCGAAGCCGCGCGTCTTGTCTGCTGCAGCGCTGCAGCATCGTTCTGTGTTGTCTCTGTCT
GACTGTGTTTCTGTATTTGTCTGAAAATTAGGGCCAGACTGTTACCACTCCCTTAAGTTTGACCTTAGGT
CACTGGAAAGATGTCGAGCGGATCGCTCACAACCAGTCGGTAGATGTCAAGAAGAGACGTTGGGTTACCT
TCTGCTCTGCAGAATGGCCAACCTTTAACGTCGGATGGCCGCGAGACGGCACCTTTAACCGAGACCTCAT
CACCCAGGTTAAGATCAAGGTCTTTTCACCTGGCCCGCATGGACACCCAGACCAGGTCCCCTACATCGTG
ACCTGGGAAGCCTTGGCTTTTGACCCCCCTCCCTGGGTCAAGCCCTTTGTACACCCTAAGCCTCCGCCTC
CTCTTCCTCCATCCGCCCCGTCTCTCCCCCTTGAACCTCCTCGTTCGACCCCGCCTCGATCCTCCCTTTA
TCCAGCCCTCACTCCTTCTCTAGGCGCCGGCCGGATCCGCCACCATGTCTCTGGAGAACGTGGCCTTCAA
CGTGGTGAACAAGGGTCACTTCGACGGTCAGCAGGGCGAAGTGCCTGTGAGCATCATCAACAACACCGTG
TACACCAAGGTGGACGGCGTGGACGTGGAGCTGTTCGAAAACAAGACCACCCTGCCAGTGAACGTGGCCT
TCGAGCTGTGGGCTAAGCGCAACATCAAGCCCGTGCCTGAAGTGAAGATCCTGAACAACCTGGGAGTGGA
CATCGCCGCTAACACCGTGATCTGGGACTACAAGAGGGACGCCCCCGCTCACATCAGCACCATCGGCGTG
TGCTCCATGACCGACATCGCCAAGAAGCCTACCGAGACCATCTGCGCTCCACTGACCGTGTTCTTCGACG
GAAGAGTGGACGGTCAGGTGGACCTGTTCCGCAACGCTAGGAACGGCGTGCTGATCACCGAGGGCTCTGT
GAAGGGACTGCAGCCAAGCGTGGGACCCAAGCAGGCCTCCCTGAACGGTGTGACCCTGATCGGCGAAGCT
GTGAAGACCCAGTTCAACTACTACAAGAAGGTGGACGGCGTGGTGCAGCAGCTGCCAGAGACCTACTTCA
CCCAGTCTAGAAACCTGCAGGAATTCAAGCCCCGTAGCCAGATGGAGATCGACTTCCTGGAACTGGCCAT
GGACGAGTTCATCGAAAGATACAAGCTGGAGGGATACGCTTTCGAACACATCGTGTACGGTGACTTCTCT
CACAGCCAGCTGGGCGGACTGCACCTGCTGATCGGTCTGGCCAAGCGTTTCAAGGAGTCCCCCTTCGAGC
TGGAAGACTTCATCCCTATGGACTCTACCGTGAAGAACTACTTCATCACCGACGCTCAGACCGGAAGCTC
CAAGTGCGTGTGCAGCGTGATCGACCTGCTGCTGGACGACTTCGTGGAGATCATCAAGTCCCAGGACCTG
TCCGTGGTGTCTAAGGTGGTGAAGGTGACCATCGACTACACCGAGATCTCCTTCATGCTGTGGTGCAAGG
ACGGCCACGTGGAAACCTTCTACCCTAAGCTGCAGACCGGTGGTGGAGGCGGGTCTGAATTCTTCAAGAA
CCTGATCTGGCTGAAGGAGGTGGACAGCACCCAGGAGAGACTGAAGGAGTGGAACGTGAGCTACGGCACC
GCCCTGGTGGCCGACAGACAGACCAAGGGCAGAGGCGGCCTGGGCAGAAAGTGGCTGAGCCAGGAGGGCG
GCCTGTACTTCAGCTTCCTGCTGAACCCCAAGGAGTTCGAGAACCTGCTGCAGCTGCCCCTGGTGCTGGG
CCTGAGCGTGAGCGAGGCCCTGGAGGAGATCACCGAGATCCCCTTCAGCCTGAAGTGGCCCAACGACGTG
TACTTCCAGGAGAAGAAGGTGAGCGGCGTGCTGTGCGAGCTGAGCAAGGACAAGCTGATCGTGGGCATCG
GCATCAACGTGAACCAGAGAGAGATCCCCGAGGAGATCAAGGACAGAGCCACCACCCTGTACGAGATCAC
CGGCAAGGACTGGGACAGAAAGGAGGTGCTGCTGAAGGTGCTGAAGAGAATCAGCGAGAACCTGAAGAAG
TTCAAGGAGAAGAGCTTCAAGGAGTTCAAGGGCAAGATCGAGAGCAAGATGCTGTACCTGGGCGAGGAGG
TGAAGCTGCTGGGCGAGGGCAAGATCACCGGCAAGCTGGTGGGCCTGAGCGAGAAGGGCGGCGCCCTGAT
CCTGACCGAGGAGGGCATCAAGGAGATCCTGAGCGGCGAGTTCAGCCTGAGAAGAAGCTACCCTTACGAT
GTACCGGATTACGCATGAGTCGACCCTGTGGAATGTGTGTCAGTTAGGGTGTGGAAAGTCCCCAGGCTCC
CCAGCAGGCAGAAGTATGCAAAGCATGCATCTCAATTAGTCAGCAACCAGGTGTGGAAAGTCCCCAGGCT
CCCCAGCAGGCAGAAGTATGCAAAGCATGCATCTCAATTAGTCAGCAACCATAGTCCCGCCCCTAACTCC
GCCCATCCCGCCCCTAACTCCGCCCAGTTCCGCCCATTCTCCGCCCCATGGCTGACTAATTTTTTTTATT
TATGCAGAGGCCGAGGCCGCCTCGGCCTCTGAGCTATTCCAGAAGTAGTGAGGAGGCTTTTTTGGAGGCC
TAGGCTTTTGCAAAAAGCTTACCATGACCGAGTACAAGCCCACGGTGCGCCTCGCCACCCGCGACGACGT
CCCCAGGGCCGTACGCACCCTCGCCGCCGCGTTCGCCGACTACCCCGCCACGCGCCACACCGTCGATCCG
GACCGCCACATCGAGCGGGTCACCGAGCTGCAAGAACTCTTCCTCACGCGCGTCGGGCTCGACATCGGCA
AGGTGTGGGTCGCGGACGACGGCGCCGCGGTGGCGGTCTGGACCACGCCGGAGAGCGTCGAAGCGGGGGC
GGTGTTCGCCGAGATCGGCCCGCGCATGGCCGAGTTGAGCGGTTCCCGGCTGGCCGCGCAGCAACAGATG
GAAGGCCTCCTGGCGCCGCACCGGCCCAAGGAGCCCGCGTGGTTCCTGGCCACCGTCGGCGTCTCGCCCG
ACCACCAGGGCAAGGGTCTGGGCAGCGCCGTCGTGCTCCCCGGAGTGGAGGCGGCCGAGCGCGCCGGGGT
GCCCGCCTTCCTGGAGACCTCCGCGCCCCGCAACCTCCCCTTCTACGAGCGGCTCGGCTTCACCGTCACC
GCCGACGTCGAGGTGCCCGAAGGACCGCGCACCTGGTGCATGACCCGCAAGCCCGGTGCCTGACGCCCGC
CCCACGACCCGCAGCGCCCGACCGAAAGGAGCGCACGACCCCATGCATCGATAAAATAAAAGATTTTATT
TAGTCTCCAGAAAAAGGGGGGAATGAAAGACCCCACCTGTAGGTTTGGCAAGCTAGCTTAAGTAACGCCA
TTTTGCAAGGCATGGAAAAATACATAACTGAGAATAGAGAAGTTCAGATCAAGGTCAGGAACAGATGGAA
CAGCTGAATATGGGCCAAACAGGATATCTGTGGTAAGCAGTTCCTGCCCCGGCTCAGGGCCAAGAACAGA
TGGAACAGCTGAATATGGGCCAAACAGGATATCTGTGGTAAGCAGTTCCTGCCCCGGCTCAGGGCCAAGA
ACAGATGGTCCCCAGATGCGGTCCAGCCCTCAGCAGTTTCTAGAGAACCATCAGATGTTTCCAGGGTGCC
CCAAGGACCTGAAATGACCCTGTGCCTTATTTGAACTAACCAATCAGTTCGCTTCTCGCTTCTGTTCGCG
CGCTTCTGCTCCCCGAGCTCAATAAAAGAGCCCACAACCCCTCACTCGGGGCGCCAGTCCTCCGATTGAC
TGAGTCGCCCGGGTACCCGTGTATCCAATAAACCCTCTTGCAGTTGCATCCGACTTGTGGTCTCGCTGTT
CCTTGGGAGGGTCTCCTCTGAGTGATTGACTACCCGTCAGCGGGGGTCTTTCACATGCAGCATGTATCAA
AATTAATTTGGTTTTTTTTCTTAAGTATTTACATTAAATGGCCATAGTTGCATTAATGAATCGGCCAACG
CGCGGGGAGAGGCGGTTTGCGTATTGGGCGCTCTTCCGCTTCCTCGCTCACTGACTCGCTGCGCTCGGTC
GTTCGGCTGCGGCGAGCGGTATCAGCTCACTCAAAGGCGGTAATACGGTTATCCACAGAATCAGGGGATA
ACGCAGGAAAGAACATGTGAGCAAAAGGCCAGCAAAAGGCCAGGAACCGTAAAAAGGCCGCGTTGCTGGC
GTTTTTCCATAGGCTCCGCCCCCCTGACGAGCATCACAAAAATCGACGCTCAAGTCAGAGGTGGCGAAAC
CCGACAGGACTATAAAGATACCAGGCGTTTCCCCCTGGAAGCTCCCTCGTGCGCTCTCCTGTTCCGACCC
TGCCGCTTACCGGATACCTGTCCGCCTTTCTCCCTTCGGGAAGCGTGGCGCTTTCTCATAGCTCACGCTG
TAGGTATCTCAGTTCGGTGTAGGTCGTTCGCTCCAAGCTGGGCTGTGTGCACGAACCCCCCGTTCAGCCC
GACCGCTGCGCCTTATCCGGTAACTATCGTCTTGAGTCCAACCCGGTAAGACACGACTTATCGCCACTGG
CAGCAGCCACTGGTAACAGGATTAGCAGAGCGAGGTATGTAGGCGGTGCTACAGAGTTCTTGAAGTGGTG
GCCTAACTACGGCTACACTAGAAGAACAGTATTTGGTATCTGCGCTCTGCTGAAGCCAGTTACCTTCGGA
AAAAGAGTTGGTAGCTCTTGATCCGGCAAACAAACCACCGCTGGTAGCGGTGGTTTTTTTGTTTGCAAGC
AGCAGATTACGCGCAGAAAAAAAGGATCTCAAGAAGATCCTTTGATCTTTTCTACGGGGTCTGACGCTCA
GTGGAACGAAAACTCACGTTAAGGGATTTTGGTCATGAGATTATCAAAAAGGATCTTCACCTAGATCCTT
TTGCGGCCGCAAATCAATCTAAAGTATATATGAGTAAACTTGGTCTGACAGTTACCAATGCTTAATCAGT
GAGGCACCTATCTCAGCGATCTGTCTATTTCGTTCATCCATAGTTGCCTGACTCCCCGTCGTGTAGATAA
CTACGATACGGGAGGGCTTACCATCTGGCCCCAGTGCTGCAATGATACCGCGAGACCCACGCTCACCGGC
TCCAGATTTATCAGCAATAAACCAGCCAGCCGGAAGGGCCGAGCGCAGAAGTGGTCCTGCAACTTTATCC
GCCTCCATCCAGTCTATTAATTGTTGCCGGGAAGCTAGAGTAAGTAGTTCGCCAGTTAATAGTTTGCGCA
ACGTTGTTGCCATTGCTACAGGCATCGTGGTGTCACGCTCGTCGTTTGGTATGGCTTCATTCAGCTCCGG
TTCCCAACGATCAAGGCGAGTTACATGATCCCCCATGTTGTGCAAAAAAGCGGTTAGCTCCTTCGGTCCT
CCGATCGTTGTCAGAAGTAAGTTGGCCGCAGTGTTATCACTCATGGTTATGGCAGCACTGCATAATTCTC
TTACTGTCATGCCATCCGTAAGATGCTTTTCTGTGACTGGTGAGTACTCAACCAAGTCATTCTGAGAATA
GTGTATGCGGCGACCGAGTTGCTCTTGCCCGGCGTCAATACGGGATAATACCGCGCCACATAGCAGAACT
TTAAAAGTGCTCATCATTGGAAAACGTTCTTCGGGGCGAAAACTCTCAAGGATCTTACCGCTGTTGAGAT
CCAGTTCGATGTAACCCACTCGTGCACCCAACTGATCTTCAGCATCTTTTACTTTCACCAGCGTTTCTGG
GTGAGCAAAAACAGGAAGGCAAAATGCCGCAAAAAAGGGAATAAGGGCGACACGGAAATGTTGAATACTC
ATACTCTTCCTTTTTCAATATTATTGAAGCATTTATCAGGGTTATTGTCTCATGAGCGGATACATATTTG
AATGTATTTAGAAAAATAAACAAATAGGGGTTCCGCGCACATTTCCCCGAAAAGTGCCAC
Features (pLannotate 1.2.2; 13 found; start..end, strand, type, name):
      8..477     +  LTR            LTR: long terminal repeat from Moloney murine leukemia virus
    601..875     +  misc_feature   MESV Ψ (fragment): packaging signal of murine embryonic stem cell virus
    942..1358    +  CDS            gag (truncated): truncated Moloney murine leukemia virus (MMLV) gag gene lacking the start codon
   1378..2418    +  CDS            rep (fragment): R1AB_SARS2 - Experimental evidence at protein level: Swiss-Prot protein existence level 1. [2'-O-methyltransferase]: Methyltransferase that mediates mRNA cap 2'-O-ribose methylation to the 5'-cap structure of viral mRNAs. N7-methyl guanosine cap is a prerequisite for binding of nsp16. Therefore plays an essential role in viral mRNAs cap methylation which is essential to evade immune system. From Severe acute respiratory syndrome coronavirus 2 (2019-nCoV) (SARS-CoV-2).
   2443..3138    +  CDS            BioID2: promiscuous R40G mutant of a biotin protein ligase from Aquifex aeolicus (Kim et al., 2016)
   3185..3514    +  promoter       SV40 promoter: SV40 enhancer and early promoter
   3524..4123    +  CDS            PuroR: puromycin N-acetyltransferase; pac from Streptomyces alboniger; confers resistance to puromycin
   4222..4343    +  LTR            3' LTR (ΔU3) (fragment): self-inactivating 3' long terminal repeat (LTR) from Moloney murine leukemia virus
   4344..4813    +  LTR            LTR: long terminal repeat from Moloney murine leukemia virus
   4879..4931    -  CDS            lacI (fragment): lac repressor; lacI; The lac repressor binds to the lac operator to inhibit transcription in E. coli. This inhibition can be relieved by adding lactose or isopropyl-β-D-thiogalactopyranoside (IPTG).
   5114..5702    -  rep_origin     ori: high-copy-number ColE1/pMB1/pBR322/pUC origin of replication
   5862..6722    -  CDS            AmpR: β-lactamase; bla; confers resistance to ampicillin, carbenicillin, and related antibiotics
   6723..6827    -  promoter       AmpR promoter: bla
