[The description below was written by a language model from this plasmid's Addgene catalogue record and pLannotate feature annotations shown in this document.]
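Description:
NSP15-1x-BioID2 pBabe-puro (SARS-CoV-2) is a gammaretroviral mammalian expression plasmid of about 6.85 kb built on the pBabe-puro backbone. In bacteria it is maintained through a high-copy ColE1/pUC-type origin and selected with ampicillin via the β-lactamase gene and its native promoter. The retroviral portion is bounded by Moloney murine leukemia virus long terminal repeats. It includes a packaging signal (annotated as an MESV Ψ fragment) and a truncated gag segment lacking its start codon, which together allow the transcript to be encapsidated when packaging functions are supplied in trans. A short match to a self-inactivating ΔU3 LTR fragment sits directly upstream of the 3′ LTR, but a full-length LTR annotation follows it, so the vector does not appear to be self-inactivating.

The payload is the SARS-CoV-2 NSP15 coding region, derived from the ORF1ab polyprotein and cloned between retained BamHI and EcoRI sites, with transcription driven by the 5′ LTR. The automated annotation identifies this segment only as a fragment of the replicase polyprotein, and its descriptive text refers to the 2′-O-methyltransferase. That text is generic to the polyprotein entry rather than specific to NSP15. The insert is fused at its C terminus to BioID2, the promiscuous R40G biotin ligase from Aquifex aeolicus, followed by an HA epitope tag according to the catalogue entry; the HA tag is not annotated separately in the feature table. Downstream, an SV40 enhancer/early promoter drives puromycin N-acetyltransferase for selection of transduced cells. The construct is intended for stable expression of the NSP15–BioID2 fusion, so that proteins near NSP15 in living cells are biotinylated and can be identified, as part of a proximity interactome study of SARS-CoV-2 proteins.
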