Addgene plasmid #186009: NSP15-1x-BioID2 pBabe-puro (SARS-CoV-2)
Purpose: Expresses SARS-CoV-2 NSP15 fused to BioID2 and HA tag
Depositing lab: Kyle Roux. Depositing organization: Sanford Research. Publication: A BioID-Derived Proximity Interactome for SARS-CoV-2 Proteins. May DG, Martin-Sancho L, Anschau V, Liu S, Chrisopulos RJ, Scott KL, Halfmann CT, Diaz Pena R, Pratt D, Campos AR, Roux KJ. Viruses. 2022 Mar 15;14(3). pii: v14030611. doi: 10.3390/v14030611. PubMed 35337019.
Backbone
  Vector backbone: pBabe-puro
  Vector type: Mammalian Expression, Retroviral
  Selectable markers: Puromycin
Growth in bacteria
  Bacterial resistance: Ampicillin, 100 μg/mL
  Growth temperature: 37°C
  Growth strain: NEB Stable
  Copy number: Unknown
Gene/Insert
  Gene/Insert name: SARS-CoV-2 NSP15
  Species: SARS-CoV-2
  Entrez Gene: ORF1ab (a.k.a. GU280_gp01)
  Promoter: LTR
  Tag / fusion protein: BioID2 (C terminal on insert); HA (C terminal on insert)
  Cloning method: Restriction Enzyme; 5′ cloning site BamHI (not destroyed); 3′ cloning site EcoRI (not destroyed)
  Sequencing primers: 5′ pBabeF
Terms and licenses: Academic/Nonprofit Terms; Industry Terms: Not Available to Industry
How to cite: NSP15-1x-BioID2 pBabe-puro (SARS-CoV-2) was a gift from Kyle Roux (Addgene plasmid # 186009)
